>Addgene plasmid #167165 | pgRNA_CV2 | addgene full sequence | sequence record 330265 | Addgene NGS Result
CAGGTTAATGGCGTTTTTGATGTCATTTTCGCGGTGGCTGAGATCAGCCACTTCTTCCCCGATAACGGAG
ACCGGCACACTGGCCATATCGGTGGTCATCATGCGCCAGCTTTCATCCCCGATATGCACCACCGGGTAAA
GTTCACGGGAGACTTTATCTGACAGCAGACGTGCACTGGCCAGGGGGATCACCATCCGTCGCCCCGGCGT
GTCAATAATATCACTCTGTACATCCACAAACAGACGATAACGGCTCTCTCTTTTATAGGTGTAAACCTTA
AACTGCCGTACGTATAGGCTGCGCAACTGTTGGGAAGGGCGATCGGTGCGGGCCTCTTCGCTATTACGCC
AGCTGGCGAAAGGGGGATGTGCTGCAAGGCGATTAAGTTGGGTAACGCCAGGGTTTTCCCAGTCACGACG
TTGTAAAACGACGGCCAGTGAATTGTAATACGACTCACTATAGGGCGAATTGGGCCCTCTAGATGCATGC
TCGAGCGGCCGCCAGTGTGATGGATATCTGCAGAATTCGCCCTTTGTACAAAAAAGCAGGCTTTAAAGGA
ACCAATTCAGTCGACTGGATCCGGTACCAAGGTCGGGCAGGAAGAGGGCCTATTTCCCATGATTCCTTCA
TATTTGCATATACGATACAAGGCTGTTAGAGAGATAATTAGAATTAATTTGACTGTAAACACAAAGATAT
TAGTACAAAATACGTGACGTAGAAAGTAATAATTTCTTGGGTAGTTTGCAGTTTTAAAATTATGTTTTAA
AATGGACTATCATATGCTTACCGTAACTTGAAAGTATTTCGATTTCTTGGCTTTATATATCTTGTGGAAA
GGACGAAACACCGGTTTTAGAGCTAGAAATAGCAAGTTAAAATAAGGCTAGTCCGTTATCAACTTGAAAA
AGTGGCACCGAGTCGGTGCTTTTTTTCTAGACCCAGCTTTCTTGTACAAAGTTGGCATTAAAGGGCGAAT
TCCAGCACACTGGCGGCCGTTACTAGTGGATCCGAGCTCGGTACCAAGCTTGATGCATAGCTTGAGTATT
CTATAGTGTCACCTAAATAGCTTGGCGTAATCATGGTCATAGCTGTTTCCTGTGTGAAATTGTTATCCGC
TCACAATTCCACACAACATACGAGCCGGAAGCATAAAGTGTAAAGCCTGGGGTGCCTAATGAGTGAGCTA
ACTCACATTAATTGCGTTGCGCTCACTGCCCGCTTTCCAGTCGGGAAACCTGTCGTGCCAGCTGCATTAA
TGAATCGGCCAACGCGCGGGGAGAGGCGGTTTGCGTATTGGGCGCTCTTCCGCTTCCTCGCTCACTGACT
CGCTGCGCTCGGTCGTTCGGCTGCGGCGAGCGGTATCAGCTCACTCAAAGGCGGTAATACGGTTATCCAC
AGAATCAGGGGATAACGCAGGAAAGAACATGTGAGCAAAAGGCCAGCAAAAGGCCAGGAACCGTAAAAAG
GCCGCGTTGCTGGCGTTTTTCCATAGGCTCCGCCCCCCTGACGAGCATCACAAAAATCGACGCTCAAGTC
AGAGGTGGCGAAACCCGACAGGACTATAAAGATACCAGGCGTTTCCCCCTGGAAGCTCCCTCGTGCGCTC
TCCTGTTCCGACCCTGCCGCTTACCGGATACCTGTCCGCCTTTCTCCCTTCGGGAAGCGTGGCGCTTTCT
CATAGCTCACGCTGTAGGTATCTCAGTTCGGTGTAGGTCGTTCGCTCCAAGCTGGGCTGTGTGCACGAAC
CCCCCGTTCAGCCCGACCGCTGCGCCTTATCCGGTAACTATCGTCTTGAGTCCAACCCGGTAAGACACGA
CTTATCGCCACTGGCAGCAGCCACTGGTAACAGGATTAGCAGAGCGAGGTATGTAGGCGGTGCTACAGAG
TTCTTGAAGTGGTGGCCTAACTACGGCTACACTAGAAGAACAGTATTTGGTATCTGCGCTCTGCTGAAGC
CAGTTACCTTCGGAAAAAGAGTTGGTAGCTCTTGATCCGGCAAACAAACCACCGCTGGTAGCGGTGGTTT
TTTTGTTTGCAAGCAGCAGATTACGCGCAGAAAAAAAGGATCTCAAGAAGATCCTTTGATCTTTTCTACG
GGGTCTGACGCTCAGTGGAACGAAAACTCACGTTAAGGGATTTTGGTCATGAGATTATCAAAAAGGATCT
TCACCTAGATCCTTTTAAATTAAAAATGAAGTTTTAGCACGTGTCAGTCCTGCTCCTCGGCCACGAAGTG
CACGCAGTTGCCGGCCGGGTCGCGCAGGGCGAACTCCCGCCCCCACGGCTGCTCGCCGATCTCGGTCATG
GCCGGCCCGGAGGCGTCCCGGAAGTTCGTGGACACGACCTCCGACCACTCGGCGTACAGCTCGTCCAGGC
CGCGCACCCACACCCAGGCCAGGGTGTTGTCCGGCACCACCTGGTCCTGGACCGCGCTGATGAACAGGGT
CACGTCGTCCCGGACCACACCGGCGAAGTCGTCCTCCACGAAGTCCCGGGAGAACCCGAGCCGGTCGGTC
CAGAACTCGACCGCTCCGGCGACGTCGCGCGCGGTGAGCACCGGAACGGCACTGGTCAACTTGGCCATGG
TGGCCCTCCTCACGTGCTATTATTGAAGCATTTATCAGGGTTATTGTCTCATGAGCGGATACATATTTGA
ATGTATTTAGAAAAATAAACAAATAGGGGTTCCGCGCACATTTCCCCGAAAAGTGCCACCTGATGCGGTG
TGAAATACCGCACAGATGCGTAAGGAGAAAATACCGCATCAGGAAATTGTAAGCGTTAATAATTCAGAAG
AACTCGTCAAGAAGGCGATAGAAGGCGATGCGCTGCGAATCGGGAGCGGCGATACCGTAAAGCACGAGGA
AGCGGTCAGCCCATTCGCCGCCAAGCTCTTCAGCAATATCACGGGTAGCCAACGCTATGTCCTGATAGCG
GTCCGCCACACCCAGCCGGCCACAGTCGATGAATCCAGAAAAGCGGCCATTTTCCACCATGATATTCGGC
AAGCAGGCATCGCCATGGGTCACGACGAGATCCTCGCCGTCGGGCATGCTCGCCTTGAGCCTGGCGAACA
GTTCGGCTGGCGCGAGCCCCTGATGCTCTTCGTCCAGATCATCCTGATCGACAAGACCGGCTTCCATCCG
AGTACGTGCTCGCTCGATGCGATGTTTCGCTTGGTGGTCGAATGGGCAGGTAGCCGGATCAAGCGTATGC
AGCCGCCGCATTGCATCAGCCATGATGGATACTTTCTCGGCAGGAGCAAGGTGAGATGACAGGAGATCCT
GCCCCGGCACTTCGCCCAATAGCAGCCAGTCCCTTCCCGCTTCAGTGACAACGTCGAGCACAGCTGCGCA
AGGAACGCCCGTCGTGGCCAGCCACGATAGCCGCGCTGCCTCGTCTTGCAGTTCATTCAGGGCACCGGAC
AGGTCGGTCTTGACAAAAAGAACCGGGCGCCCCTGCGCTGACAGCCGGAACACGGCGGCATCAGAGCAGC
CGATTGTCTGTTGTGCCCAGTCATAGCCGAATAGCCTCTCCACCCAAGCGGCCGGAGAACCTGCGTGCAA
TCCATCTTGTTCAATCATGCGAAACGATCCTCATCCTGTCTCTTGATCAGAGCTTGATCCCCTGCGCCAT
CAGATCCTTGGCGGCAAGAAAGCCATCCAGTTTACTTTGCAGGGCTTCCCAACCTTACCAGAGGGCGCCC
CAGCTGGCAATTCCGGTTCGCTTGCTGTCCATAAAACCGCCCAGTCTAGCTATCGCCATGTAAGCCCACT
GCAAGCTACCTGCTTTCTCTTTGCGCTTGCGTTTTCCCTTGTCCAGATAGCCCAGTAGCTGACATTCATC
CGGGGTCAGCACCGTTTCTGCGGACTGGCTTTCTACGTGAAAAGGATCTAGGTGAAGATCCTTTTTGATA
ATCTCATGCCTGACATTTATATTCCCCAGAACAT
Features (pLannotate 1.2.2; 18 found; start..end, strand, type, name):
    296..443     -  CDS            lacZα (fragment): LacZα fragment of β-galactosidase; lacZ fragment
    446..464     +  promoter       T7 promoter: promoter for bacteriophage T7 RNA polymerase
    533..552     +  protein_bind   attB1 (fragment): mutant version of attB; recombination site for the Gateway® BP reaction BP Clonase™
    604..844     +  promoter       U6 promoter: RNA polymerase III promoter for human U6 snRNA
    854..929     +  misc_RNA       gRNA scaffold: guide RNA scaffold for the Streptococcus pyogenes CRISPR/Cas9 system
    941..962     -  protein_bind   attB2 (fragment): mutant version of attB; recombination site for the Gateway® BP reaction BP Clonase™
   1050..1068    -  promoter       SP6 promoter: promoter for bacteriophage SP6 RNA polymerase
   1110..1126    -  protein_bind   lac operator: The lac repressor binds to the lac operator to inhibit transcription in E. coli. This inhibition can be relieved by adding lactose or isopropyl-β-D-thiogalactopyranoside (IPTG). lac repressor encoded by lacI
   1134..1164    -  promoter       lac promoter: promoter for the E. coli lac operon
   1179..1200    -  protein_bind   CAP binding site: CAP binding activates transcription in the presence of cAMP. E. coli catabolite activator protein
   1213..1305    -  CDS            lacI (fragment): lac repressor; lacI; The lac repressor binds to the lac operator to inhibit transcription in E. coli. This inhibition can be relieved by adding lactose or isopropyl-β-D-thiogalactopyranoside (IPTG).
   1488..2076    -  rep_origin     ori: high-copy-number ColE1/pMB1/pBR322/pUC origin of replication
   2214..2588    -  CDS            BleoR: antibiotic-binding protein; Sh ble from Streptoalloteichus hindustanus; confers resistance to bleomycin, phleomycin, and Zeocin™
   2608..2696    -  promoter       AmpR promoter (fragment): bla
   2723..2773    +  misc_feature   bom (fragment): basis of mobility region from pBR322
   2794..3588    -  CDS            NeoR/KanR: aminoglycoside phosphotransferase from Tn5; aph(3')-II (or nptII); confers resistance to neomycin, kanamycin, and G418 (Geneticin®)
   3620..3889    -  CDS            tnpA (fragment): TN5P_ECOLX - Also known as tnp. Experimental evidence at protein level: Swiss-Prot protein existence level 1. Mediates transposition of transposon Tn5 by a 'cut and paste' mechanism. First, the monomeric transposase binds the 19 bp inverted DNA repeats flanking the transposon. Then, dimerization of the DNA- bound transposase creates a synaptic DNA complex. After nicking of the first DNA strand, excision of the transposon proceeds through a series of intermediates. The transposase then mediates the insertion of the transposon at a new site by strand transfer. The activity of the wild- type tran
   3937..286     -  CDS            ccdB (fragment) (across the origin): CcdB, a bacterial toxin that poisons DNA gyrase; ccdB; Plasmids containing the ccdB gene cannot be propagated in standard E. coli strains.
