[The description below was written by a language model from this plasmid's Addgene catalogue record and pLannotate feature annotations shown in this document.]
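Description:
pgRNA_CV2 (also called sgRNA_AL in the literature) is an empty guide-RNA cloning backbone for CRISPR/Cas9 work in mammalian cells. It derives from the widely used gRNA_Cloning Vector, modified by adding roughly 80 bp of sgRNA sequence and an AgeI site. The sequenced plasmid is 3,954 nt. It replicates in E. coli from a high-copy ColE1/pUC-type origin and is selected with kanamycin through the Tn5-derived NeoR/KanR aminoglycoside phosphotransferase gene. The annotation also finds a BleoR (Sh ble) coding sequence downstream of a partial AmpR promoter, although the catalogue lists only kanamycin as the selection.

The functional cassette consists of the human U6 promoter, an RNA polymerase III promoter suited to short, uncapped transcripts, followed a few bases later by the Streptococcus pyogenes Cas9 gRNA scaffold. The short gap between promoter and scaffold is presumably where the added AgeI site lies, though the feature table does not annotate the site itself. According to the record, the site lets users linearise the vector and introduce a target-specific spacer by Gibson assembly, yielding a complete U6-driven sgRNA. No spacer is present in the deposited plasmid, and Cas9 is not encoded, so it must be supplied from another construct.

The cassette is flanked by partial attB1 and attB2 Gateway sites, T7 and SP6 promoters, and lac promoter/operator elements. Fragments of lacZα, lacI, ccdB, Tn5 transposase and the pBR322 bom region are also detected. These appear to be remnants of the parental cloning vector rather than functional parts. The plasmid was used in a study of p21 and the DNA damage response in single cells.
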