Addgene plasmid #167165: pgRNA_CV2
Purpose: (Empty Backbone) pgRNA_CV2 is derived from gRNA_cloning vector (Addgene plasmid ID: 41824) by adding about 80 bps from the sgRNA sequence as well as an AgeI site. In the literature, sgRNA_AL is used as an alias.
Depositing lab: Alexander Loewer. Depositing organization: Technische Universitaet Darmstadt. Publication: PCNA-Mediated Degradation of p21 Coordinates the DNA Damage Response and Cell Cycle Regulation in Individual Cells. Sheng C, Mendler IH, Rieke S, Snyder P, Jentsch M, Friedrich D, Drossel B, Loewer A. Cell Rep. 2019 Apr 2;27(1):48-58.e7. doi: 10.1016/j.celrep.2019.03.031. PubMed 30943414.
Backbone
  Vector backbone: gRNA_Cloning Vector (Plasmid #41824)
  Backbone manufacturer: Depositing Lab: George Church
  Backbone size (bp): 3914
  Modifications to backbone: AgeI site was added to simplify cloning by Gibson assembly
  Vector type: Mammalian Expression, CRISPR
  Promoter: U6 promoter
Growth in bacteria
  Bacterial resistance: Kanamycin, 50 μg/mL
  Growth temperature: 37°C
  Growth strain: DH5alpha
  Copy number: High Copy
Gene/Insert
  Cloning method: Gibson Cloning
Terms and licenses: Academic/Nonprofit Terms; Industry Terms: Not Available to Industry
How to cite: pgRNA_CV2 was a gift from Alexander Loewer (Addgene plasmid # 167165 ; http://n2t.net/addgene:167165 ; RRID:Addgene_167165)
